Addgene plasmid #234462: pAG Retro EGFP Hygro
Purpose: Control retroviral vector expressing Green Fluorescent Protein. Hygromycin selection.
Depositing lab: Melina Fan & Addgene Research Program. Depositing organization: Addgene.
Backbone
  Vector backbone: pAG retro
  Backbone manufacturer: Addgene
  Backbone size w/o insert (bp): 6453
  Vector type: Retroviral
  Selectable markers: Hygromycin
Growth in bacteria
  Bacterial resistance: Ampicillin, 100 μg/mL
  Growth temperature: 30°C
  Growth strain: NEB Stable
  Copy number: High Copy
Gene/Insert
  Gene/Insert name: Green Fluorescent Protein
  Species: Synthetic
  Insert size (bp): 728
  Cloning method: Restriction Enzyme; 5′ cloning site BamHI (not destroyed); 3′ cloning site SnaBI (not destroyed)
  Sequencing primers: 5′ pBABE 5'; 3′ pBABE 3'
Terms and licenses: Academic/Nonprofit Terms; Industry Terms
How to cite: pAG Retro EGFP Hygro was a gift from Melina Fan & Addgene Research Program (Addgene plasmid # 234462 ; http://n2t.net/addgene:234462 ; RRID:Addgene_234462)
