[The description below was written by a language model from this plasmid's Addgene catalogue record and pLannotate feature annotations shown in this document.]
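Description:
pAG Retro EGFP Hygro is a gammaretroviral (Moloney murine leukemia virus-based) transfer vector of about 7.2 kb, built on the pAG retro backbone and intended as a fluorescent control for retroviral transduction experiments. In bacteria it is maintained through a high-copy ColE1/pUC-type origin and selected with ampicillin via the β-lactamase gene. The plasmid portion appears derived from a pBluescript-type cloning vector, since it retains an f1 phage origin, T7 and T3 promoters, multiple cloning site fragments and remnants of the lac promoter/operator, lacZα and lacI. These leftovers play no evident role in the vector's retroviral function.

The proviral cassette is flanked by MMLV long terminal repeats. The 5′ LTR is followed by a packaging signal (annotated as an MESV Ψ fragment) and a truncated gag segment lacking its start codon, which extends the packaging region so that the genomic RNA is efficiently encapsidated without making Gag protein. EGFP, a mammalian codon-optimized synthetic green fluorescent protein, sits immediately downstream between retained BamHI and SnaBI sites. No dedicated internal promoter is annotated upstream of it, so it is presumably expressed from the 5′ LTR, as in pBABE-style vectors (pBABE sequencing primers are listed). An internal SV40 enhancer/early promoter then drives the hph hygromycin phosphotransferase gene, allowing hygromycin selection of transduced mammalian cells. The 3′ end carries a complete MMLV LTR preceded by a short fragment annotated as ΔU3 LTR sequence, so the vector does not appear to be self-inactivating.

Because gag, pol and env are absent, particles must be produced in a packaging system that supplies these functions in trans. The resulting virus is used to generate stable EGFP-positive, hygromycin-resistant cells. These serve as a matched control for other constructs in the same backbone or as a readout of transduction efficiency.
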