Features (pLannotate 1.2.2; 21 found; start..end, strand, type, name):
      7..25      +  promoter       T7 promoter: promoter for bacteriophage T7 RNA polymerase
     34..67      -  misc_feature   MCS (fragment): pBluescript multiple cloning site
     92..561     +  LTR            LTR: long terminal repeat from Moloney murine leukemia virus
    685..959     +  misc_feature   MESV Ψ (fragment): packaging signal of murine embryonic stem cell virus
   1026..1442    +  CDS            gag (truncated): truncated Moloney murine leukemia virus (MMLV) gag gene lacking the start codon
   1453..2172    +  CDS            EGFP: the original enhanced GFP (Yang et al., 1996) mammalian codon-optimized
   2214..2543    +  promoter       SV40 promoter: SV40 enhancer and early promoter
   2553..3575    +  CDS            hph: KHYB_ECOLX - Experimental evidence at protein level: Swiss-Prot protein existence level 1. The aminoglycoside phosphotransferases achieve inactivation of their antibiotic substrates by phosphorylation. Only phosphorylates hygromycin and closely related compounds such as demethyl analogs and destomycin. From Escherichia coli.
   3677..3798    +  LTR            3' LTR (ΔU3) (fragment): self-inactivating 3' long terminal repeat (LTR) from Moloney murine leukemia virus
   3799..4268    +  LTR            LTR: long terminal repeat from Moloney murine leukemia virus
   4333..4361    -  misc_feature   MCS (fragment): pBluescript multiple cloning site
   4374..4392    -  promoter       T3 promoter: promoter for bacteriophage T3 RNA polymerase
   4437..4453    -  protein_bind   lac operator: The lac repressor binds to the lac operator to inhibit transcription in E. coli. This inhibition can be relieved by adding lactose or isopropyl-β-D-thiogalactopyranoside (IPTG). lac repressor encoded by lacI
   4461..4491    -  promoter       lac promoter: promoter for the E. coli lac operon
   4506..4527    -  protein_bind   CAP binding site: CAP binding activates transcription in the presence of cAMP. E. coli catabolite activator protein
   4540..4632    -  CDS            lacI (fragment): lac repressor; lacI; The lac repressor binds to the lac operator to inhibit transcription in E. coli. This inhibition can be relieved by adding lactose or isopropyl-β-D-thiogalactopyranoside (IPTG).
   4815..5403    -  rep_origin     ori: high-copy-number ColE1/pMB1/pBR322/pUC origin of replication
   5574..6434    -  CDS            AmpR: β-lactamase; bla; confers resistance to ampicillin, carbenicillin, and related antibiotics
   6435..6539    -  promoter       AmpR promoter: bla
   6592..7020    -  rep_origin     f1 ori (sequence partly withheld): f1 bacteriophage origin of replication; arrow indicates direction of (+) strand synthesis
   7025..7180    -  CDS            lacZα (fragment): LacZα fragment of β-galactosidase; lacZ fragment
>Addgene plasmid #234462 | pAG Retro EGFP Hygro | addgene full sequence | sequence record 464636 | Addgene NGS Result
CGCGCGTAATACGACTCACTATAGGGCGAATTGGGTACCGGGCCCCCCCTCGAGGTCGACGGTATCGGGG
GCATGCAGTGCCACCTGCAGCCTGAATATGGGCCAAACAGGATATCTGTGGTAAGCAGTTCCTGCCCCGG
CTCAGGGCCAAGAACAGATGGAACAGCTGAATATGGGCCAAACAGGATATCTGTGGTAAGCAGTTCCTGC
CCCGGCTCAGGGCCAAGAACAGATGGTCCCCAGATGCGGTCCAGCCCTCAGCAGTTTCTAGAGAACCATC
AGATGTTTCCAGGGTGCCCCAAGGACCTGAAATGACCCTGTGCCTTATTTGAACTAACCAATCAGTTCGC
TTCTCGCTTCTGTTCGCGCGCTTCTGCTCCCCGAGCTCAATAAAAGAGCCCACAACCCCTCACTCGGGGC
GCCAGTCCTCCGATTGACTGAGTCGCCCGGGTACCCGTGTATCCAATAAACCCTCTTGCAGTTGCATCCG
ACTTGTGGTCTCGCTGTTCCTTGGGAGGGTCTCCTCTGAGTGATTGACTACCCGTCAGCGGGGGTCTTTC
ATTTGGGGGCTCGTCCGGGATCGGGAGACCCCTGCCCAGGGACCACCGACCCACCACCGGGAGGCAAGCT
GGCCAGCAACTTATCTGTGTCTGTCCGATTGTCTAGTGTCTATGACTGATTTTATGCGCCTGCGTCGGTA
CTAGTTAGCTAACTAGCTCTGTATCTGGCGGACCCGTGGTGGAACTGACGAGTTCTGAACACCCGGCCGC
AACCCTGGGAGACGTCCCAGGGACTTTGGGGGCCGTTTTTGTGGCCCGACCTGAGGAAGGGAGTCGATGT
GGAATCCGACCCCGTCAGGATATGTGGTTCTGGTAGGAGACGAGAACCTAAAACAGTTCCCGCCTCCGTC
TGAATTTTTGCTTTCGGTTTGGAACCGAAGCCGCGCGTCTTGTCTGCTGCAGCGCTGCAGCATCGTTCTG
TGTTGTCTCTGTCTGACTGTGTTTCTGTATTTGTCTGAAAATTAGGGCCAGACTGTTACCACTCCCTTAA
GTTTGACCTTAGGTCACTGGAAAGATGTCGAGCGGATCGCTCACAACCAGTCGGTAGATGTCAAGAAGAG
ACGTTGGGTTACCTTCTGCTCTGCAGAATGGCCAACCTTTAACGTCGGATGGCCGCGAGACGGCACCTTT
AACCGAGACCTCATCACCCAGGTTAAGATCAAGGTCTTTTCACCTGGCCCGCATGGACACCCAGACCAGG
TCCCCTACATCGTGACCTGGGAAGCCTTGGCTTTTGACCCCCCTCCCTGGGTCAAGCCCTTTGTACACCC
TAAGCCTCCGCCTCCTCTTCCTCCATCCGCCCCGTCTCTCCCCCTTGAACCTCCTCGTTCGACCCCGCCT
CGATCCTCCCTTTATCCAGCCCTCACTCCTTCTCTAGGCGCCGGCCGGATCCATGGTGAGCAAGGGCGAG
GAGCTGTTCACCGGGGTGGTGCCCATCCTGGTCGAGCTGGACGGCGACGTAAACGGCCACAAGTTCAGCG
TGTCCGGCGAGGGCGAGGGCGATGCCACCTACGGCAAGCTGACCCTGAAGTTCATCTGCACCACCGGCAA
GCTGCCCGTGCCCTGGCCCACCCTCGTGACCACCCTGACCTACGGCGTGCAGTGCTTCAGCCGCTACCCC
GACCACATGAAGCAGCACGACTTCTTCAAGTCCGCCATGCCCGAAGGCTACGTCCAGGAGCGCACCATCT
TCTTCAAGGACGACGGCAACTACAAGACCCGCGCCGAGGTGAAGTTCGAGGGCGACACCCTGGTGAACCG
CATCGAGCTGAAGGGCATCGACTTCAAGGAGGACGGCAACATCCTGGGGCACAAGCTGGAGTACAACTAC
AACAGCCACAACGTCTATATCATGGCCGACAAGCAGAAGAACGGCATCAAGGTGAACTTCAAGATCCGCC
ACAACATCGAGGACGGCAGCGTGCAGCTCGCCGACCACTACCAGCAGAACACCCCCATCGGCGACGGCCC
CGTGCTGCTGCCCGACAACCACTACCTGAGCACCCAGTCCGCCCTGAGCAAAGACCCCAACGAGAAGCGC
GATCACATGGTCCTGCTGGAGTTCGTGACCGCCGCCGGGATCACTCTCGGCATGGACGAGCTGTACAAGT
AATACGTAGGAATTCGCCAGCACAGTGGTCGACCCTGTGGAATGTGTGTCAGTTAGGGTGTGGAAAGTCC
CCAGGCTCCCCAGCAGGCAGAAGTATGCAAAGCATGCATCTCAATTAGTCAGCAACCAGGTGTGGAAAGT
CCCCAGGCTCCCCAGCAGGCAGAAGTATGCAAAGCATGCATCTCAATTAGTCAGCAACCATAGTCCCGCC
CCTAACTCCGCCCATCCCGCCCCTAACTCCGCCCAGTTCCGCCCATTCTCCGCCCCATGGCTGACTAATT
TTTTTTATTTATGCAGAGGCCGAGGCCGCCTCGGCCTCTGAGCTATTCCAGAAGTAGTGAGGAGGCTTTT
TTGGAGGCCTAGGCTTTTGCAAAAAGCTTACCATGAAAAAGCCTGAACTCACCGCGACGTCTGTCGAGAA
GTTTCTGATCGAAAAGTTCGACAGCGTCTCCGACCTGATGCAGCTCTCGGAGGGCGAAGAATCTCGTGCT
TTCAGCTTCGATGTAGGAGGGCGTGGATATGTCCTGCGGGTAAATAGCTGCGCCGATGGTTTCTACAAAG
ATCGTTATGTTTATCGGCACTTTGCATCGGCCGCGCTCCCGATTCCGGAAGTGCTTGACATTGGGGAGTT
CAGCGAGAGCCTGACCTATTGCATCTCCCGCCGTGCACAGGGTGTCACGTTGCAAGACCTGCCTGAAACC
GAACTGCCCGCTGTTCTGCAGCCGGTCGCGGAGGCCATGGATGCGATCGCTGCGGCCGATCTTAGCCAGA
CGAGCGGGTTCGGCCCATTCGGACCGCAAGGAATCGGTCAATACACTACATGGCGTGATTTCATATGCGC
GATTGCTGATCCCCATGTGTATCACTGGCAAACTGTGATGGACGACACCGTCAGTGCGTCCGTCGCGCAG
GCTCTCGATGAGCTGATGCTTTGGGCCGAGGACTGCCCCGAAGTCCGGCACCTCGTGCACGCGGATTTCG
GCTCCAACAATGTCCTGACGGACAATGGCCGCATAACAGCGGTCATTGACTGGAGCGAGGCGATGTTCGG
GGATTCCCAATACGAGGTCGCCAACATCTTCTTCTGGAGGCCGTGGTTGGCTTGTATGGAGCAGCAGACG
CGCTACTTCGAGCGGAGGCATCCGGAGCTTGCAGGATCGCCGCGGCTCCGGGCGTATATGCTCCGCATTG
GTCTTGACCAACTCTATCAGAGCTTGGTTGACGGCAATTTCGATGATGCAGCTTGGGCGCAGGGTCGATG
CGACGCAATCGTCCGATCCGGAGCCGGGACTGTCGGGCGTACACAAATCGCCCGCAGAAGCGCGGCCGTC
TGGACCGATGGCTGTGTAGAAGTACTCGCCGATAGTGGAAACCGACGCCCCAGCACTCGTCCGAGGGCAA
AGGAATGACGCCCGCCCCACGACCCGCAGCGCCCGACCGAAAGGAGCGCACGACCCCATGCATCGATAAA
ATAAAAGATTTTATTTAGTCTCCAGAAAAAGGGGGGAATGAAAGACCCCACCTGTAGGTTTGGCAAGCTA
GCTTAAGTAACGCCATTTTGCAAGGCATGGAAAAATACATAACTGAGAATAGAGAAGTTCAGATCAAGGT
CAGGAACAGATGGAACAGCTGAATATGGGCCAAACAGGATATCTGTGGTAAGCAGTTCCTGCCCCGGCTC
AGGGCCAAGAACAGATGGAACAGCTGAATATGGGCCAAACAGGATATCTGTGGTAAGCAGTTCCTGCCCC
GGCTCAGGGCCAAGAACAGATGGTCCCCAGATGCGGTCCAGCCCTCAGCAGTTTCTAGAGAACCATCAGA
TGTTTCCAGGGTGCCCCAAGGACCTGAAATGACCCTGTGCCTTATTTGAACTAACCAATCAGTTCGCTTC
TCGCTTCTGTTCGCGCGCTTCTGCTCCCCGAGCTCAATAAAAGAGCCCACAACCCCTCACTCGGGGCGCC
AGTCCTCCGATTGACTGAGTCGCCCGGGTACCCGTGTATCCAATAAACCCTCTTGCAGTTGCATCCGACT
TGTGGTCTCGCTGTTCCTTGGGAGGGTCTCCTCTGAGTGATTGACTACCCGTCAGCGGGGGTCTTTCACA
TGCAGCATGTATCGGCGCCAAGCCGAATTCTGCAGATATCCATCACACTGGCGGCCGCTCGACTAGAGCG
GCCGCCACCGCGGTGGAGCTCCAGCTTTTGTTCCCTTTAGTGAGGGTTAATTGCGCGCTTGGCGTAATCA
TGGTCATAGCTGTTTCCTGTGTGAAATTGTTATCCGCTCACAATTCCACACAACATACGAGCCGGAAGCA
TAAAGTGTAAAGCCTGGGGTGCCTAATGAGTGAGCTAACTCACATTAATTGCGTTGCGCTCACTGCCCGC
TTTCCAGTCGGGAAACCTGTCGTGCCAGCTGCATTAATGAATCGGCCAACGCGCGGGGAGAGGCGGTTTG
CGTATTGGGCGCTCTTCCGCTTCCTCGCTCACTGACTCGCTGCGCTCGGTCGTTCGGCTGCGGCGAGCGG
TATCAGCTCACTCAAAGGCGGTAATACGGTTATCCACAGAATCAGGGGATAACGCAGGAAAGAACATGTG
AGCAAAAGGCCAGCAAAAGGCCAGGAACCGTAAAAAGGCCGCGTTGCTGGCGTTTTTCCATAGGCTCCGC
CCCCCTGACGAGCATCACAAAAATCGACGCTCAAGTCAGAGGTGGCGAAACCCGACAGGACTATAAAGAT
ACCAGGCGTTTCCCCCTGGAAGCTCCCTCGTGCGCTCTCCTGTTCCGACCCTGCCGCTTACCGGATACCT
GTCCGCCTTTCTCCCTTCGGGAAGCGTGGCGCTTTCTCATAGCTCACGCTGTAGGTATCTCAGTTCGGTG
TAGGTCGTTCGCTCCAAGCTGGGCTGTGTGCACGAACCCCCCGTTCAGCCCGACCGCTGCGCCTTATCCG
GTAACTATCGTCTTGAGTCCAACCCGGTAAGACACGACTTATCGCCACTGGCAGCAGCCACTGGTAACAG
GATTAGCAGAGCGAGGTATGTAGGCGGTGCTACAGAGTTCTTGAAGTGGTGGCCTAACTACGGCTACACT
AGAAGAACAGTATTTGGTATCTGCGCTCTGCTGAAGCCAGTTACCTTCGGAAAAAGAGTTGGTAGCTCTT
GATCCGGCAAACAAACCACCGCTGGTAGCGGTGGTTTTTTTGTTTGCAAGCAGCAGATTACGCGCAGAAA
AAAAGGATCTCAAGAAGATCCTTTGATCTTTTCTACGGGGTCTGACGCTCAGTGGAACGAAAACTCACGT
TAAGGGATTTTGGTCATGAGATTATCAAAAAGGATCTTCACCTAGATCCTTTTAAATTAAAAATGAAGTT
TTAAATCAATCTAAAGTATATATGAGTAAACTTGGTCTGACAGTTACCAATGCTTAATCAGTGAGGCACC
TATCTCAGCGATCTGTCTATTTCGTTCATCCATAGTTGCCTGACTCCCCGTCGTGTAGATAACTACGATA
CGGGAGGGCTTACCATCTGGCCCCAGTGCTGCAATGATACCGCGAGACCCACGCTCACCGGCTCCAGATT
TATCAGCAATAAACCAGCCAGCCGGAAGGGCCGAGCGCAGAAGTGGTCCTGCAACTTTATCCGCCTCCAT
CCAGTCTATTAATTGTTGCCGGGAAGCTAGAGTAAGTAGTTCGCCAGTTAATAGTTTGCGCAACGTTGTT
GCCATTGCTACAGGCATCGTGGTGTCACGCTCGTCGTTTGGTATGGCTTCATTCAGCTCCGGTTCCCAAC
GATCAAGGCGAGTTACATGATCCCCCATGTTGTGCAAAAAAGCGGTTAGCTCCTTCGGTCCTCCGATCGT
TGTCAGAAGTAAGTTGGCCGCAGTGTTATCACTCATGGTTATGGCAGCACTGCATAATTCTCTTACTGTC
ATGCCATCCGTAAGATGCTTTTCTGTGACTGGTGAGTACTCAACCAAGTCATTCTGAGAATAGTGTATGC
GGCGACCGAGTTGCTCTTGCCCGGCGTCAATACGGGATAATACCGCGCCACATAGCAGAACTTTAAAAGT
GCTCATCATTGGAAAACGTTCTTCGGGGCGAAAACTCTCAAGGATCTTACCGCTGTTGAGATCCAGTTCG
ATGTAACCCACTCGTGCACCCAACTGATCTTCAGCATCTTTTACTTTCACCAGCGTTTCTGGGTGAGCAA
AAACAGGAAGGCAAAATGCCGCAAAAAAGGGAATAAGGGCGACACGGAAATGTTGAATACTCATACTCTT
CCTTTTTCAATATTATTGAAGCATTTATCAGGGTTATTGTCTCATGAGCGGATACATATTTGAATGTATT
TAGAAAAATAAACAAATAGGGGTTCCGCGCACATTTCCCCGAAAAGTGCCACCTAAATTGTAAGCGTTAA
TATTTTGTTAAAATTCGCGTTAAATTTTTGTTAAATCAGCTCATTTTTTAACCAATAGGCCGAAATCGGC
AAAATCCCTTATAAATCAAAAGAATAGACCGAGATAGGGT
[37 nt withheld, positions 6691-6727]
AAAGAACGTGGACTCCAACGTCAAAGG
[49 nt withheld, positions 6755-6803]
T
[91 nt withheld, positions 6805-6895]
G
[124 nt withheld, positions 6897-7020]
CCCATTCGCCATTCAGGCTGCGCAACTGTTGGGAAGGGCGATCGGTGCGGGCCTCTTCGCTATTACGCCA
GCTGGCGAAAGGGGGATGTGCTGCAAGGCGATTAAGTTGGGTAACGCCAGGGTTTTCCCAGTCACGACGT
TGTAAAACGACGGCCAGTGAG
